>Addgene plasmid #76530 | NEK9 gRNA (BRDN0001145491) | addgene full sequence | sequence record 186014 | Addgene Assembled Sequence
CCCGGGTGCAAAGATGGATAAAGTTTTAAACAGAGAGGAATCTTTGCAGCTAATGGACCTTCTAGGTCTT
GAAAGGAGTGGGAATTGGCTCCGGTGCCCGTCAGTGGGCAGAGCGCACATCGCCCACAGTCCCCGAGAAG
TTGGGGGGAGGGGTCGGCAATTGATCCGGTGCCTAGAGAAGGTGGCGCGGGGTAAACTGGGAAAGTGATG
TCGTGTACTGGCTCCGCCTTTTTCCCGAGGGTGGGGGAGAACCGTATATAAGTGCAGTAGTCGCCGTGAA
CGTTCTTTTTCGCAACGGGTTTGCCGCCAGAACACAGGTAAGTGCCGTGTGTGGTTCCCGCGGGCCTGGC
CTCTTTACGGGTTATGGCCCTTGCGTGCCTTGAATTACTTCCACCTGGCTGCAGTACGTGATTCTTGATC
CCGAGCTTCGGGTTGGAAGTGGGTGGGAGAGTTCGAGGCCTTGCGCTTAAGGAGCCCCTTCGCCTCGTGC
TTGAGTTGAGGCCTGGCCTGGGCGCTGGGGCCGCCGCGTGCGAATCTGGTGGCACCTTCGCGCCTGTCTC
GCTGCTTTCGATAAGTCTCTAGCCATTTAAAATTTTTGATGACCTGCTGCGACGCTTTTTTTCTGGCAAG
ATAGTCTTGTAAATGCGGGCCAAGATCTGCACACTGGTATTTCGGTTTTTGGGGCCGCGGGCGGCGACGG
GGCCCGTGCGTCCCAGCGCACATGTTCGGCGAGGCGGGGCCTGCGAGCGCGGCCACCGAGAATCGGACGG
GGGTAGTCTCAAGCTGGCCGGCCTGCTCTGGTGCCTGGCCTCGCGCCGCCGTGTATCGCCCCGCCCTGGG
CGGCAAGGCTGGCCCGGTCGGCACCAGTTGCGTGAGCGGAAAGATGGCCGCTTCCCGGCCCTGCTGCAGG
GAGCTCAAAATGGAGGACGCGGCGCTCGGGAGAGCGGGCGGGTGAGTCACCCACACAAAGGAAAAGGGCC
TTTCCGTCCTCAGCCGTCGCTTCATGTGACTCCACGGAGTACCGGGCGCCGTCCAGGCACCTCGATTAGT
TCTCGAGCTTTTGGAGTACGTCGTCTTTAGGTTGGGGGGAGGGGTTTTATGCGATGGAGTTTCCCCACAC
TGAGTGGGTGGAGACTGAAGTTAGGCCAGCTTGGCACTTGATGTAATTCTCCTTGGAATTTGCCCTTTTT
GAGTTTGGATCTTGGTTCATTCTCAAGCCTCAGACAGTGGTTCAAAGTTTTTTTCTTCCATTTCAGGTGT
CGTGACGTACGGCCACCATGACCGAGTACAAGCCCACGGTGCGCCTCGCCACCCGCGACGACGTCCCCAG
GGCCGTACGCACCCTCGCCGCCGCGTTCGCCGACTACCCCGCCACGCGCCACACCGTCGATCCGGACCGC
CACATCGAGCGGGTCACCGAGCTGCAAGAACTCTTCCTCACGCGCGTCGGGCTCGACATCGGCAAGGTGT
GGGTCGCGGACGACGGCGCCGCCGTGGCGGTCTGGACCACGCCGGAGAGCGTCGAAGCGGGGGCGGTGTT
CGCCGAGATCGGCCCGCGCATGGCCGAGTTGAGCGGTTCCCGGCTGGCCGCGCAGCAACAGATGGAAGGC
CTCCTGGCGCCGCACCGGCCCAAGGAGCCCGCGTGGTTCCTGGCCACCGTCGGAGTCTCGCCCGACCACC
AGGGCAAGGGTCTGGGCAGCGCCGTCGTGCTCCCCGGAGTGGAGGCGGCCGAGCGCGCCGGGGTGCCCGC
CTTCCTGGAGACCTCCGCGCCCCGCAACCTCCCCTTCTACGAGCGGCTCGGCTTCACCGTCACCGCCGAC
GTCGAGGTGCCCGAAGGACCGCGCACCTGGTGCATGACCCGCAAGCCCGGTGCCTGAACGCGTTAAGTCG
ACAATCAACCTCTGGATTACAAAATTTGTGAAAGATTGACTGGTATTCTTAACTATGTTGCTCCTTTTAC
GCTATGTGGATACGCTGCTTTAATGCCTTTGTATCATGCTATTGCTTCCCGTATGGCTTTCATTTTCTCC
TCCTTGTATAAATCCTGGTTGCTGTCTCTTTATGAGGAGTTGTGGCCCGTTGTCAGGCAACGTGGCGTGG
TGTGCACTGTGTTTGCTGACGCAACCCCCACTGGTTGGGGCATTGCCACCACCTGTCAGCTCCTTTCCGG
GACTTTCGCTTTCCCCCTCCCTATTGCCACGGCGGAACTCATCGCCGCCTGCCTTGCCCGCTGCTGGACA
GGGGCTCGGCTGTTGGGCACTGACAATTCCGTGGTGTTGTCGGGGAAATCATCGTCCTTTCCTTGGCTGC
TCGCCTGTGTTGCCACCTGGATTCTGCGCGGGACGTCCTTCTGCTACGTCCCTTCGGCCCTCAATCCAGC
GGACCTTCCTTCCCGCGGCCTGCTGCCGGCTCTGCGGCCTCTTCCGCGTCTTCGCCTTCGCCCTCAGACG
AGTCGGATCTCCCTTTGGGCCGCCTCCCCGCGTCGACTTTAAGACCAATGACTTACAAGGCAGCTGTAGA
TCTTAGCCACTTTTTAAAAGAAAAGGGGGGACTGGAAGGGCTAATTCACTCCCAACGAAGACAAGATCTG
CTTTTTGCTTGTACTGGGTCTCTCTGGTTAGACCAGATCTGAGCCTGGGAGCTCTCTGGCTAACTAGGGA
ACCCACTGCTTAAGCCTCAATAAAGCTTGCCTTGAGTGCTTCAAGTAGTGTGTGCCCGTCTGTTGTGTGA
CTCTGGTAACTAGAGATCCCTCAGACCCTTTTAGTCAGTGTGGAAAATCTCTAGCAGTACGTATAGTAGT
TCATGTCATCTTATTATTCAGTATTTATAACTTGCAAAGAAATGAATATCAGAGAGTGAGAGGAACTTGT
TTATTGCAGCTTATAATGGTTACAAATAAAGCAATAGCATCACAAATTTCACAAATAAAGCATTTTTTTC
ACTGCATTCTAGTTGTGGTTTGTCCAAACTCATCAATGTATCTTATCATGTCTGGCTCTAGCTATCCCGC
CCCTAACTCCGCCCATCCCGCCCCTAACTCCGCCCAGTTCCGCCCATTCTCCGCCCCATGGCTGACTAAT
TTTTTTTATTTATGCAGAGGCCGAGGCCGCCTCGGCCTCTGAGCTATTCCAGAAGTAGTGAGGAGGCTTT
TTTGGAGGCCTAGGGACGTACCCAATTCGCCCTATAGTGAGTCGTATTACGCGCGCTCACTGGCCGTCGT
TTTACAACGTCGTGACTGGGAAAACCCTGGCGTTACCCAACTTAATCGCCTTGCAGCACATCCCCCTTTC
GCCAGCTGGCGTAATAGCGAAGAGGCCCGCACCGATCGCCCTTCCCAACAGTTGCGCAGCCTGAATGGCG
AATGGG
[124 nt withheld, positions 3367-3490]
C
[91 nt withheld, positions 3492-3582]
A
[49 nt withheld, positions 3584-3632]
CCTTTGACGTTGGAGTCCACGTTCTTT
[37 nt withheld, positions 3660-3696]
ACCCTATCTCGGTCTATTCTTTTGATTTATAAGGGATTTTGCCGATTTCGGCCTATTGGTTAAAAAATGA
GCTGATTTAACAAAAATTTAACGCGAATTTTAACAAAATATTAACGCTTACAATTTAGGTGGCACTTTTC
GGGGAAATGTGCGCGGAACCCCTATTTGTTTATTTTTCTAAATACATTCAAATATGTATCCGCTCATGAG
ACAATAACCCTGATAAATGCTTCAATAATATTGAAAAAGGAAGAGTATGAGTATTCAACATTTCCGTGTC
GCCCTTATTCCCTTTTTTGCGGCATTTTGCCTTCCTGTTTTTGCTCACCCAGAAACGCTGGTGAAAGTAA
AAGATGCTGAAGATCAGTTGGGTGCACGAGTGGGTTACATCGAACTGGATCTCAACAGCGGTAAGATCCT
TGAGAGTTTTCGCCCCGAAGAACGTTTTCCAATGATGAGCACTTTTAAAGTTCTGCTATGTGGCGCGGTA
TTATCCCGTATTGACGCCGGGCAAGAGCAACTCGGTCGCCGCATACACTATTCTCAGAATGACTTGGTTG
AGTACTCACCAGTCACAGAAAAGCATCTTACGGATGGCATGACAGTAAGAGAATTATGCAGTGCTGCCAT
AACCATGAGTGATAACACTGCGGCCAACTTACTTCTGACAACGATCGGAGGACCGAAGGAGCTAACCGCT
TTTTTGCACAACATGGGGGATCATGTAACTCGCCTTGATCGTTGGGAACCGGAGCTGAATGAAGCCATAC
CAAACGACGAGCGTGACACCACGATGCCTGTAGCAATGGCAACAACGTTGCGCAAACTATTAACTGGCGA
ACTACTTACTCTAGCTTCCCGGCAACAATTAATAGACTGGATGGAGGCGGATAAAGTTGCAGGACCACTT
CTGCGCTCGGCCCTTCCGGCTGGCTGGTTTATTGCTGATAAATCTGGAGCCGGTGAGCGTGGGTCTCGCG
GTATCATTGCAGCACTGGGGCCAGATGGTAAGCCCTCCCGTATCGTAGTTATCTACACGACGGGGAGTCA
GGCAACTATGGATGAACGAAATAGACAGATCGCTGAGATAGGTGCCTCACTGATTAAGCATTGGTAACTG
TCAGACCAAGTTTACTCATATATACTTTAGATTGATTTAAAACTTCATTTTTAATTTAAAAGGATCTAGG
TGAAGATCCTTTTTGATAATCTCATGACCAAAATCCCTTAACGTGAGTTTTCGTTCCACTGAGCGTCAGA
CCCCGTAGAAAAGATCAAAGGATCTTCTTGAGATCCTTTTTTTCTGCGCGTAATCTGCTGCTTGCAAACA
AAAAAACCACCGCTACCAGCGGTGGTTTGTTTGCCGGATCAAGAGCTACCAACTCTTTTTCCGAAGGTAA
CTGGCTTCAGCAGAGCGCAGATACCAAATACTGTTCTTCTAGTGTAGCCGTAGTTAGGCCACCACTTCAA
GAACTCTGTAGCACCGCCTACATACCTCGCTCTGCTAATCCTGTTACCAGTGGCTGCTGCCAGTGGCGAT
AAGTCGTGTCTTACCGGGTTGGACTCAAGACGATAGTTACCGGATAAGGCGCAGCGGTCGGGCTGAACGG
GGGGTTCGTGCACACAGCCCAGCTTGGAGCGAACGACCTACACCGAACTGAGATACCTACAGCGTGAGCT
ATGAGAAAGCGCCACGCTTCCCGAAGGGAGAAAGGCGGACAGGTATCCGGTAAGCGGCAGGGTCGGAACA
GGAGAGCGCACGAGGGAGCTTCCAGGGGGAAACGCCTGGTATCTTTATAGTCCTGTCGGGTTTCGCCACC
TCTGACTTGAGCGTCGATTTTTGTGATGCTCGTCAGGGGGGCGGAGCCTATGGAAAAACGCCAGCAACGC
GGCCTTTTTACGGTTCCTGGCCTTTTGCTGGCCTTTTGCTCACATGTTCTTTCCTGCGTTATCCCCTGAT
TCTGTGGATAACCGTATTACCGCCTTTGAGTGAGCTGATACCGCTCGCCGCAGCCGAACGACCGAGCGCA
GCGAGTCAGTGAGCGAGGAAGCGGAAGAGCGCCCAATACGCAAACCGCCTCTCCCCGCGCGTTGGCCGAT
TCATTAATGCAGCTGGCACGACAGGTTTCCCGACTGGAAAGCGGGCAGTGAGCGCAACGCAATTAATGTG
AGTTAGCTCACTCATTAGGCACCCCAGGCTTTACACTTTATGCTTCCGGCTCGTATGTTGTGTGGAATTG
TGAGCGGATAACAATTTCACACAGGAAACAGCTATGACCATGATTACGCCAAGCGCGCAATTAACCCTCA
CTAAAGGGAACAAAAGCTGGAGCTGCAAGCTTAATGTAGTCTTATGCAATACTCTTGTAGTCTTGCAACA
TGGTAACGATGAGTTAGCAACATGCCTTACAAGGAGAGAAAAAGCACCGTGCATGCCGATTGGTGGAAGT
AAGGTGGTACGATCGTGCCTTATTAGGAAGGCAACAGACGGGTCTGACATGGATTGGACGAACCACTGAA
TTGCCGCATTGCAGAGATATTGTATTTAAGTGCCTAGCTCGATACATAAACGGGTCTCTCTGGTTAGACC
AGATCTGAGCCTGGGAGCTCTCTGGCTAACTAGGGAACCCACTGCTTAAGCCTCAATAAAGCTTGCCTTG
AGTGCTTCAAGTAGTGTGTGCCCGTCTGTTGTGTGACTCTGGTAACTAGAGATCCCTCAGACCCTTTTAG
TCAGTGTGGAAAATCTCTAGCAGTGGCGCCCGAACAGGGACTTGAAAGCGAAAGGGAAACCAGAGGAGCT
CTCTCGACGCAGGACTCGGCTTGCTGAAGCGCGCACGGCAAGAGGCGAGGGGCGGCGACTGGTGAGTACG
CCAAAAATTTTGACTAGCGGAGGCTAGAAGGAGAGAGATGGGTGCGAGAGCGTCAGTATTAAGCGGGGGA
GAATTAGATCGCGATGGGAAAAAATTCGGTTAAGGCCAGGGGGAAAGAAAAAATATAAATTAAAACATAT
AGTATGGGCAAGCAGGGAGCTAGAACGATTCGCAGTTAATCCTGGCCTGTTAGAAACATCAGAAGGCTGT
AGACAAATACTGGGACAGCTACAACCATCCCTTCAGACAGGATCAGAAGAACTTAGATCATTATATAATA
CAGTAGCAACCCTCTATTGTGTGCATCAAAGGATAGAGATAAAAGACACCAAGGAAGCTTTAGACAAGAT
AGAGGAAGAGCAAAACAAAAGTAAGACCACCGCACAGCAAGCGGCCGCTGATCTTCAGACCTGGAGGAGG
AGATATGAGGGACAATTGGAGAAGTGAATTATATAAATATAAAGTAGTAAAAATTGAACCATTAGGAGTA
GCACCCACCAAGGCAAAGAGAAGAGTGGTGCAGAGAGAAAAAAGAGCAGTGGGAATAGGAGCTTTGTTCC
TTGGGTTCTTGGGAGCAGCAGGAAGCACTATGGGCGCAGCGTCAATGACGCTGACGGTACAGGCCAGACA
ATTATTGTCTGGTATAGTGCAGCAGCAGAACAATTTGCTGAGGGCTATTGAGGCGCAACAGCATCTGTTG
CAACTCACAGTCTGGGGCATCAAGCAGCTCCAGGCAAGAATCCTGGCTGTGGAAAGATACCTAAAGGATC
AACAGCTCCTGGGGATTTGGGGTTGCTCTGGAAAACTCATTTGCACCACTGCTGTGCCTTGGAATGCTAG
TTGGAGTAATAAATCTCTGGAACAGATTTGGAATCACACGACCTGGATGGAGTGGGACAGAGAAATTAAC
AATTACACAAGCTTAATACACTCCTTAATTGAAGAATCGCAAAACCAGCAAGAAAAGAATGAACAAGAAT
TATTGGAATTAGATAAATGGGCAAGTTTGTGGAATTGGTTTAACATAACAAATTGGCTGTGGTATATAAA
ATTATTCATAATGATAGTAGGAGGCTTGGTAGGTTTAAGAATAGTTTTTGCTGTACTTTCTATAGTGAAT
AGAGTTAGGCAGGGATATTCACCATTATCGTTTCAGACCCACCTCCCAACCCCGAGGGGACCCAGAGAGG
GCCTATTTCCCATGATTCCTTCATATTTGCATATACGATACAAGGCTGTTAGAGAGATAATTAGAATTAA
TTTGACTGTAAACACAAAGATATTAGTACAAAATACGTGACGTAGAAAGTAATAATTTCTTGGGTAGTTT
GCAGTTTTAAAATTATGTTTTAAAATGGACTATCATATGCTTACCGTAACTTGAAAGTATTTCGATTTCT
TGGCTTTATATATCTTGTGGAAAGGACGAAACACCGCTGTGTGTGAAGATCGTGCAGTTTTAGAGCTAGA
AATAGCAAGTTAAAATAAGGCTAGTCCGTTATCAACTTGAAAAAGTGGCACCGAGTCGGTGCTTTTTTAA
GCTTGGCGTAACTAGATCTTGAGACAAATGGCAGTATTCATCCACAATTTTAAAAGAAAAGGGGGGATTG
GGGGGTACAGTGCAGGGGAAAGAATAGTAGACATAATAGCAACAGACATACAAACTAAAGAATTACAAAA
ACAAATTACAAAAATTCAAAATTTTCGGGTTTATTACAGGGACAGCAGAGATCCACTTTGGCGCCGGCTC
GAGGGGG
Features (pLannotate 1.2.2; 29 found; start..end, strand, type, name):
     14..80      +  CDS            small t antigen (fragment): SV40 (simian virus 40) small t antigen
    106..317     +  promoter       EF-1α core promoter: core promoter for human elongation factor EF-1α
    318..1256    +  intron         EF-1α intron A: intron upstream of the start codon of human EF-1α
   1278..1877    +  CDS            PuroR (fragment): puromycin N-acetyltransferase; pac from Streptomyces; confers resistance to puromycin
   1893..2481    +  misc_feature   WPRE: woodchuck hepatitis virus posttranscriptional regulatory element
   2532..2551    +  misc_feature   cPPT/CTS (fragment): central polypurine tract and central termination sequence of HIV-1
   2553..2786    +  LTR            3' LTR (ΔU3): self-inactivating 3' long terminal repeat (LTR) from HIV-1
   2864..2985    +  polyA_signal   SV40 poly(A) signal: SV40 polyadenylation signal
   3025..3160    +  rep_origin     SV40 ori: SV40 origin of replication
   3181..3199    -  promoter       T7 promoter: promoter for bacteriophage T7 RNA polymerase
   3207..3362    +  CDS            lacZα (fragment): LacZα fragment of β-galactosidase; lacZ fragment
   3367..3795    +  rep_origin     f1 ori (sequence partly withheld): f1 bacteriophage origin of replication; arrow indicates direction of (+) strand synthesis
   3848..3952    +  promoter       AmpR promoter: bla
   3953..4813    +  CDS            AmpR: β-lactamase; bla; confers resistance to ampicillin, carbenicillin, and related antibiotics
   4984..5572    +  rep_origin     ori: high-copy-number ColE1/pMB1/pBR322/pUC origin of replication
   5755..5847    +  CDS            lacI (fragment): lac repressor; lacI; The lac repressor binds to the lac operator to inhibit transcription in E. coli. This inhibition can be relieved by adding lactose or isopropyl-β-D-thiogalactopyranoside (IPTG).
   5860..5881    +  protein_bind   CAP binding site: CAP binding activates transcription in the presence of cAMP. E. coli catabolite activator protein
   5896..5926    +  promoter       lac promoter: promoter for the E. coli lac operon
   5934..5950    +  protein_bind   lac operator: The lac repressor binds to the lac operator to inhibit transcription in E. coli. This inhibition can be relieved by adding lactose or isopropyl-β-D-thiogalactopyranoside (IPTG). lac repressor encoded by lacI
   5995..6013    +  promoter       T3 promoter: promoter for bacteriophage T3 RNA polymerase
   6041..6267    +  promoter       RSV promoter: Rous sarcoma virus enhancer/promoter
   6268..6448    +  LTR            5' LTR (truncated): truncated 5' long terminal repeat (LTR) from HIV-1
   6495..6620    +  misc_feature   HIV-1 Ψ: packaging signal of human immunodeficiency virus type 1
   6604..6967    +  CDS            HIV-1 gag (fragment): gag protein from human immunodeficiency virus 1; gag
   7113..7346    +  misc_feature   RRE: The Rev response element (RRE) of HIV-1 allows for Rev-dependent mRNA export from the nucleus to the cytoplasm.
   7723..7749    +  CDS            Rev (fragment): human immunodeficiency virus 1 (HIV-1) Rev protein; rev; enhances nuclear export of unspliced and incompletely spliced viral mRNAs
   7753..7993    +  promoter       U6 promoter: RNA polymerase III promoter for human U6 snRNA
   8023..8098    +  misc_RNA       gRNA scaffold: guide RNA scaffold for the Streptococcus pyogenes CRISPR/Cas9 system
   8154..8271    +  misc_feature   cPPT/CTS: central polypurine tract and central termination sequence of HIV-1
