[The description below was written by a language model from this plasmid's Addgene catalogue record and pLannotate feature annotations shown in this document.]
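Description:
NEK9 gRNA (BRDN0001145491) is a third-generation lentiviral CRISPR guide plasmid built on the lentiGuide-Puro backbone. It expresses a single guide RNA against human NEK9, designed against the NM_033116.4 reference transcript. In bacteria it is maintained as a high-copy plasmid through a ColE1/pUC-type origin with ampicillin selection from the β-lactamase gene. The backbone also carries an f1 origin, an SV40 origin and poly(A) signal, and remnants of lac and T7/T3 cloning-vector sequence. The assembled sequence record is 8,323 nt.

The lentiviral transfer cassette starts with an RSV promoter fused to a truncated HIV-1 5' LTR, which makes genomic RNA production in packaging cells Tat-independent. This is followed by the Ψ packaging signal with a gag fragment and the Rev response element for nuclear export of the unspliced genome. The cassette ends in a ΔU3 self-inactivating 3' LTR. Between the LTRs, a human U6 RNA polymerase III promoter drives the NEK9-targeting spacer joined to the Streptococcus pyogenes Cas9 guide scaffold. A cPPT/CTS element, which aids nuclear import of the provirus, sits downstream of the scaffold. An EF-1α core promoter with its intron A then drives puromycin N-acetyltransferase for selection of transduced mammalian cells, and a WPRE enhances transcript expression.

The plasmid does not encode Cas9, so it must be paired with a separate Cas9 lentivector or used in cells that already express Cas9. It is one clone from a human kinome guide collection that was produced alongside work on optimized sgRNA design rules, and it is suited to knocking out NEK9 in human cells.
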