Addgene plasmid #76530: NEK9 gRNA (BRDN0001145491)
Purpose: 3rd generation lentiviral gRNA plasmid targeting human NEK9
Depositing lab: John Doench & David Root. Depositing organization: Broad Institute. Publication: Optimized sgRNA design to maximize activity and minimize off-target effects of CRISPR-Cas9. Doench JG, Fusi N, Sullender M, Hegde M, Vaimberg EW, Donovan KF, Smith I, Tothova Z, Wilen C, Orchard R, Virgin HW, Listgarten J, Root DE. Nat Biotechnol. 2016 Jan 18. doi: 10.1038/nbt.3437. PubMed 26780180.
Backbone
  Vector backbone: lentiGuide-Puro
  Backbone manufacturer: Zhang Lab (Addgene plasmid # 52963)
  Vector type: Mammalian Expression, Lentiviral, CRISPR
  Selectable markers: Puromycin
Growth in bacteria
  Bacterial resistance: Ampicillin, 100 μg/mL
  Growth temperature: 37°C
  Growth strain: DH5alpha
  Copy number: High Copy
Gene/Insert
  Gene/Insert name: NEK9 (alt names: NEK9; NM_033116.4)
  gRNA/shRNA sequence: CTGTGTGTGAAGATCGTGCA
  Species: H. sapiens (human)
  Entrez Gene: NEK9 (a.k.a. APUG, LCCS10, NC, NERCC, NERCC1)
  Promoter: hU6
  Cloning method: Unknown
  Sequencing primers: 5′ U6-F; 3′ pS2-R
Terms and licenses: Academic/Nonprofit Terms; Industry Terms: Not Available to Industry
Depositor comments: The gRNA was designed to target the following Genbank reference sequence(s): NM_033116.4. Note that this plasmid does NOT contain Cas9. It should be used in conjunction with lentiCas9-Blast (Addgene #52962) or otherwise with cell lines already expressing Cas9. Browse the full kinome gRNA library at http://www.addgene.org/pooled-library/broadgpp-human-kinome/ or visit http://www.broadinstitute.org/rnai/public/ for detailed protocols and information.
How to cite: NEK9 gRNA (BRDN0001145491) was a gift from John Doench & David Root (Addgene plasmid # 76530 ; http://n2t.net/addgene:76530 ; RRID:Addgene_76530)
