>Addgene plasmid #76530 | NEK9 gRNA (BRDN0001145491) | depositor partial sequence | sequence record 143990 | Target Sequence
CTGTGTGTGAAGATCGTGCA
