>Addgene plasmid #76530 | NEK9 gRNA (BRDN0001145491) | addgene partial sequence | sequence record 186013 | hU6-F
TAGAAAGTAATAATTTCTTGGGTAGTTTGCAGTTTTAAAATTATGTTTTAAAATGGACTATCATATGCTT
ACCGTAACTTGAAAGTATTTCGATTTCTTGGCTTTATATATCTTGTGGAAAGGACGAAACACCGCTGTGT
GTGAAGATCGTGCAGTTTTAGAGCTAGAAATAGCAAGTTAAAATAAGGCTAGTCCGTTATCAACTTGAAA
AAGTGGCACCGAGTCGGTGCTTTTTTAAGCTTGGCGTAACTAGATCTTGAGACAAATGGCAGTATTCATC
CACAATTTTAAAAGAAAAGGGGGGATTGGGGGGTACAGTGCAGGGGAAAGAATAGTAGACATAATAGCAA
CAGACATACAAACTAAAGAATTACAAAAACAAATTACAAAAATTCAAAATTTTCGGGTTTATTACAGGGA
CAGCAGAGATCCACTTTGGCGCCGGCTCGAGGGGGCCCGGGTGCAAAGATGGATAAAGTTTTAAACAGAG
AGGAATCTTTGCAGCTAATGGACCTTCTAGGTCTTGAAAGGAGTGGGAATTGGCTCCGGTGCCCGTCAGT
GGGCAGAGCG
